Addgene plasmid #159552: R989-X32-566: His6-MBP-tev-G-Hs.KRAS4b(1-188) Q61R
Purpose: E. coli protein expression of His6-MBP-tev-G-Hs.KRAS4b(1-188) Q61R
Depositing lab: Dominic Esposito. Depositing organization: National Cancer Institute (NCI). Publication: Farnesylated and methylated KRAS4b: high yield production of protein suitable for biophysical studies of prenylated protein-lipid interactions. Gillette WK, Esposito D, Abreu Blanco M, Alexander P, Bindu L, Bittner C, Chertov O, Frank PH, Grose C, Jones JE, Meng Z, Perkins S, Van Q, Ghirlando R, Fivash M, Nissley DV, McCormick F, Holderfield M, Stephen AG. Sci Rep. 2015 Nov 2;5:15916. doi: 10.1038/srep15916. PubMed 26522388.
Backbone
  Vector backbone: pDest-566
  Vector type: Bacterial Expression
Growth in bacteria
  Bacterial resistance: Ampicillin, 100 μg/mL
  Growth temperature: 37°C
  Growth strain: DH5alpha
  Copy number: Low Copy
Gene/Insert
  Gene/Insert name: His6-MBP-tev-G-Hs.KRAS4b(1-188) Q61R
  Species: H. sapiens (human)
  Mutation: Q61R
  Entrez Gene: KRAS (a.k.a. 'C-K-RAS, C-K-RAS, CFC2, K-RAS2A, K-RAS2B, K-RAS4A, K-RAS4B, K-Ras, K-Ras 2, KI-RAS, KRAS1, KRAS2, NS, NS3, OES, RALD, RASK2, c-Ki-ras, c-Ki-ras2)
  Tag / fusion protein: His6-MBP-tev (N terminal on insert)
  Cloning method: Gateway Cloning
Terms and licenses: Academic/Nonprofit Terms; Industry Terms: Not Available to Industry
How to cite: R989-X32-566: His6-MBP-tev-G-Hs.KRAS4b(1-188) Q61R was a gift from Dominic Esposito (Addgene plasmid # 159552 ; http://n2t.net/addgene:159552 ; RRID:Addgene_159552)
