[The description below was written by a language model from this plasmid's Addgene catalogue record and pLannotate feature annotations shown in this document.]
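Description:
R989-X32-566 is a 7.4 kb bacterial expression plasmid built on the pDest-566 Gateway destination backbone for producing a tagged form of human KRAS4b carrying the oncogenic Q61R substitution in E. coli. It replicates from a ColE1/pMB1-type origin accompanied by the pBR322 bom region and the rop gene. Rop restrains copy number, which fits the catalogue's low-copy designation. Selection is with ampicillin through the β-lactamase gene. An f1 origin is also present, and short tetracycline-resistance fragments are non-functional remnants of the pBR322-derived backbone.

Expression is driven by a T7 promoter followed by a lac operator and the phage T7 gene 10 ribosome binding site, and the plasmid carries its own lacI repressor gene. Transcription therefore depends on a host supplying T7 RNA polymerase and is inducible with IPTG. The open reading frame begins with a His6 tag fused to a signal-less maltose binding protein, which stays in the cytosol and typically aids solubility and affinity purification. It continues through the attB1 scar left by Gateway recombination and a TEV protease site into KRAS4b residues 1–188. According to the construct name, TEV cleavage leaves a single extra glycine ahead of the KRAS sequence. The insert is closed by attB2. A further His-tag fragment annotated downstream appears to be backbone sequence outside the intended fusion. The rrnB T1/T2 and T7 terminators follow.

The plasmid is intended for recombinant production and purification of KRAS4b Q61R. The associated work concerns preparing KRAS4b for biophysical studies.
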