Features (pLannotate 1.2.2; 27 found; start..end, strand, type, name):
      2..20      +  promoter       T7 promoter: promoter for bacteriophage T7 RNA polymerase
     21..45      +  protein_bind   lac operator: The lac repressor binds to the lac operator to inhibit transcription in E. coli. This inhibition can be relieved by adding lactose or isopropyl-β-D-thiogalactopyranoside (IPTG). lac repressor encoded by lacI
     60..82      +  RBS            RBS: efficient ribosome binding site from bacteriophage T7 gene 10 (Olins and Rangwala, 1989)
     99..116     +  CDS            7xHis (fragment): 6xHis affinity tag
    120..1217    +  CDS            MBP: maltose binding protein from E. coli; malE (mutated); This version of the gene does not encode a signal sequence, so MBP will remain in the cytosol.
   1237..1254    +  protein_bind   attB1 (fragment): mutant version of attB; core recombination site for the Gateway® BP reaction BP Clonase™
   1260..1276    +  CDS            TEV site (fragment): tobacco etch virus (TEV) protease recognition and cleavage site
   1281..1847    +  CDS            K-Ras (sequence partly withheld): human small GTPase proto-oncoprotein
   1852..1869    -  protein_bind   attB2 (fragment): mutant version of attB; core recombination site for the Gateway® BP reaction BP Clonase™
   1969..1986    +  CDS            9xHis (fragment): 9xHis affinity tag
   2033..2148    +  ncRNA          5S rRNA: Accession: RF00001 - 5S ribosomal RNA
   2152..2238    +  terminator     rrnB T1 terminator: Escherichia coli rrnB; transcription terminator T1 from the E. coli rrnB gene
   2330..2357    +  terminator     rrnB T2 terminator: transcription terminator T2 from the E. coli rrnB gene
   2376..2415    +  promoter       AmpR promoter (fragment): bla
   2425..2472    +  terminator     T7 terminator: transcription terminator for bacteriophage T7 RNA polymerase
   2509..2964    +  rep_origin     f1 ori (sequence partly withheld): f1 bacteriophage origin of replication; arrow indicates direction of (+) strand synthesis
   3079..3939    -  CDS            AmpR: β-lactamase; bla; confers resistance to ampicillin, carbenicillin, and related antibiotics
   3940..4032    -  promoter       AmpR promoter: bla
   4113..4701    +  rep_origin     ori: high-copy-number ColE1/pMB1/pBR322/pUC origin of replication
   4887..5026    -  misc_feature   bom: basis of mobility region from pBR322
   5128..5319    -  CDS            rop: Rop protein, which maintains plasmids at low copy number; rop
   5336..5716    +  CDS            YPB1_ECOLX: Protein predicted: Swiss-Prot protein existence level 4. From Escherichia coli.
   5778..5842    -  CDS            TcR (fragment): tetracycline efflux protein; tet; confers resistance to tetracycline
   5857..5878    -  protein_bind   CAP binding site: CAP binding activates transcription in the presence of cAMP. E. coli catabolite activator protein
   5891..6973    -  CDS            lacI: lac repressor; lacI; The lac repressor binds to the lac operator to inhibit transcription in E. coli. This inhibition can be relieved by adding lactose or isopropyl-β-D-thiogalactopyranoside (IPTG).
   6974..7051    -  promoter       lacI promoter: lacI
   7059..7338    -  CDS            TcR (fragment): tetracycline efflux protein; tet; confers resistance to tetracycline
>Addgene plasmid #159552 | R989-X32-566: His6-MBP-tev-G-Hs.KRAS4b(1-188) Q61R | addgene full sequence | sequence record 313291 | Addgene NGS Result
TTAATACGACTCACTATAGGGGAATTGTGAGCGGATAACAATTCCCCTCTAGAAATAATTTTGTTTAACT
TTAAGAAGGAGATATACATATGAGATCCCATCACCATCACCATCACGGCAAAATCGAAGAAGGTAAACTG
GTAATCTGGATTAACGGCGATAAAGGCTATAACGGTCTCGCTGAAGTCGGTAAGAAATTCGAGAAAGATA
CCGGAATTAAAGTCACCGTTGAGCATCCGGATAAACTGGAAGAGAAATTCCCACAGGTTGCGGCAACTGG
CGATGGCCCTGACATTATCTTCTGGGCACACGACCGCTTTGGTGGCTACGCTCAATCTGGCCTGTTGGCT
GAAATCACCCCGGACAAAGCGTTCCAGGACAAGCTGTATCCGTTTACCTGGGATGCCGTACGTTACAACG
GCAAGCTGATTGCTTACCCGATCGCTGTTGAAGCGTTATCGCTGATTTATAACAAAGATCTGCTGCCGAA
CCCGCCAAAAACCTGGGAAGAGATCCCGGCGCTGGATAAAGAACTGAAAGCGAAAGGTAAGAGCGCGCTG
ATGTTCAACCTGCAAGAACCGTACTTCACCTGGCCGCTGATTGCTGCTGACGGGGGTTATGCGTTCAAGT
ATGAAAACGGCAAGTACGACATTAAAGACGTGGGCGTGGATAACGCTGGCGCGAAAGCGGGTCTGACCTT
CCTGGTTGACCTGATTAAAAACAAACACATGAATGCAGACACCGATTACTCCATCGCAGAAGCTGCCTTT
AATAAAGGCGAAACAGCGATGACCATCAACGGCCCGTGGGCATGGTCCAACATCGACACCAGCAAAGTGA
ATTATGGTGTAACGGTACTGCCGACCTTCAAGGGTCAACCATCCAAACCGTTCGTTGGCGTGCTGAGCGC
AGGTATTAACGCCGCCAGTCCGAACAAAGAGCTGGCAAAAGAGTTCCTCGAAAACTATCTGCTGACTGAT
GAAGGTCTGGAAGCGGTTAATAAAGACAAACCGCTGGGTGCCGTAGCGCTGAAGTCTTACGAGGAAGAGT
TGGCGAAAGATCCACGTATTGCCGCCACCATGGAAAACGCCCAGAAAGGTGAAATCATGCCGAACATCCC
GCAGATGTCCGCTTTCTGGTATGCCGTGCGTACTGCGGTGATCAACGCCGCCAGCGGTCGTCAGACTGTC
GATGAAGCCCTGAAAGACGCGCAGACTAATTCGGGATCTGATATCACAAGTTTGTACAAAAAAGTTGGCG
AAAACCTGTACTTCCAAGGC
[507 nt withheld, positions 1281-1787]
ATGAGCAAAGATGGTAAAAAGAAGAAAAAGAAGTCAAAGACAAAGTGTGTAATTATGTAATCAACTTTCT
TGTACAAAGTGGTGATATCGCTAGCTAGATAGCTAGAAGCTTGCGGCCGCACAGCTGTATACACGTGCAA
GCCAGCCAGAACTCGCTCCTGAAGACCCAGAGGATCTCGAGCACCACCACCACCACCACTAATGTTAATT
AAGTTGGGCGTTCCTAGGCTGATAAAACAGAATTTGCCTGGCGGCAGTAGCGCGGTGGTCCCACCTGACC
CCATGCCGAACTCAGAAGTGAAACGCCGTAGCGCCGATGGTAGTGTGGGGTCTCCCCATGCGAGAGTAGG
GAACTGCCAGGCATCAAATAAAACGAAAGGCTCAGTCGAAAGACTGGGCCTTTCGTTTTATCTGTTGTTT
GTCGGTGAACGCTCTCCTGAGTAGGACAAATCCGCCGGGAGCGGATTTGAACGTTGCGAAGCAACGGCCC
GGAGGGTGGCGGGCAGGACGCCCGCCATAAACTGCCAGGCATCAAATTAAGCAGAAGGCCATCCTGACGG
ATGGCCTTTTTGCGTTTCTACAAACTCTTTTGTTTATTTTTCTAAATACATTCAAATATGTATCCGCTGA
GCAATAACTAGCATAACCCCTTGGGGCCTCTAAACGGGTCTTGAGGGGTTTTTTGCTGAAAGGAGGAACT
ATATCCGGATTGGCGAATGGG
[124 nt withheld, positions 2509-2632]
C
[91 nt withheld, positions 2634-2724]
A
[49 nt withheld, positions 2726-2774]
CCTTTGACGTTGGAGTCCACGTTCTTT
[37 nt withheld, positions 2802-2838]
ACCCTATCTCGGTCTATTCTTTTGATTTATAAGGGATTTTGCCGATTTCGGCCTATTGGTTAAAAAATGA
GCTGATTTAACAAAAATTTAACGCGAATTTTAACAAAATATTAACGTTTACAATTTCTGGCGGCACGATG
GCATGAGATTATCAAAAAGGATCTTCACCTAGATCCTTTTAAATTAAAAATGAAGTTTTAAATCAATCTA
AAGTATATATGAGTAAACTTGGTCTGACAGTTACCAATGCTTAATCAGTGAGGCACCTATCTCAGCGATC
TGTCTATTTCGTTCATCCATAGTTGCCTGACTCCCCGTCGTGTAGATAACTACGATACGGGAGGGCTTAC
CATCTGGCCCCAGTGCTGCAATGATACCGCGAGACCCACGCTCACCGGCTCCAGATTTATCAGCAATAAA
CCAGCCAGCCGGAAGGGCCGAGCGCAGAAGTGGTCCTGCAACTTTATCCGCCTCCATCCAGTCTATTAAT
TGTTGCCGGGAAGCTAGAGTAAGTAGTTCGCCAGTTAATAGTTTGCGCAACGTTGTTGCCATTGCTACAG
GCATCGTGGTGTCACGCTCGTCGTTTGGTATGGCTTCATTCAGCTCCGGTTCCCAACGATCAAGGCGAGT
TACATGATCCCCCATGTTGTGCAAAAAAGCGGTTAGCTCCTTCGGTCCTCCGATCGTTGTCAGAAGTAAG
TTGGCCGCAGTGTTATCACTCATGGTTATGGCAGCACTGCATAATTCTCTTACTGTCATGCCATCCGTAA
GATGCTTTTCTGTGACTGGTGAGTACTCAACCAAGTCATTCTGAGAATAGTGTATGCGGCGACCGAGTTG
CTCTTGCCCGGCGTCAATACGGGATAATACCGCGCCACATAGCAGAACTTTAAAAGTGCTCATCATTGGA
AAACGTTCTTCGGGGCGAAAACTCTCAAGGATCTTACCGCTGTTGAGATCCAGTTCGATGTAACCCACTC
GTGCACCCAACTGATCTTCAGCATCTTTTACTTTCACCAGCGTTTCTGGGTGAGCAAAAACAGGAAGGCA
AAATGCCGCAAAAAAGGGAATAAGGGCGACACGGAAATGTTGAATACTCATACTCTTCCTTTTTCAATCA
TGATTGAAGCATTTATCAGGGTTATTGTCTCATGAGCGGATACATATTTGAATGTATTTAGAAAAATAAA
CAAATAGGTCATGACCAAAATCCCTTAACGTGAGTTTTCGTTCCACTGAGCGTCAGACCCCGTAGAAAAG
ATCAAAGGATCTTCTTGAGATCCTTTTTTTCTGCGCGTAATCTGCTGCTTGCAAACAAAAAAACCACCGC
TACCAGCGGTGGTTTGTTTGCCGGATCAAGAGCTACCAACTCTTTTTCCGAAGGTAACTGGCTTCAGCAG
AGCGCAGATACCAAATACTGTCCTTCTAGTGTAGCCGTAGTTAGGCCACCACTTCAAGAACTCTGTAGCA
CCGCCTACATACCTCGCTCTGCTAATCCTGTTACCAGTGGCTGCTGCCAGTGGCGATAAGTCGTGTCTTA
CCGGGTTGGACTCAAGACGATAGTTACCGGATAAGGCGCAGCGGTCGGGCTGAACGGGGGGTTCGTGCAC
ACAGCCCAGCTTGGAGCGAACGACCTACACCGAACTGAGATACCTACAGCGTGAGCTATGAGAAAGCGCC
ACGCTTCCCGAAGGGAGAAAGGCGGACAGGTATCCGGTAAGCGGCAGGGTCGGAACAGGAGAGCGCACGA
GGGAGCTTCCAGGGGGAAACGCCTGGTATCTTTATAGTCCTGTCGGGTTTCGCCACCTCTGACTTGAGCG
TCGATTTTTGTGATGCTCGTCAGGGGGGCGGAGCCTATGGAAAAACGCCAGCAACGCGGCCTTTTTACGG
TTCCTGGCCTTTTGCTGGCCTTTTGCTCACATGTTCTTTCCTGCGTTATCCCCTGATTCTGTGGATAACC
GTATTACCGCCTTTGAGTGAGCTGATACCGCTCGCCGCAGCCGAACGACCGAGCGCAGCGAGTCAGTGAG
CGAGGAAGCGGAAGAGCGCCTGATGCGGTATTTTCTCCTTACGCATCTGTGCGGTATTTCACACCGCAAT
GGTGCACTCTCAGTACAATCTGCTCTGATGCCGCATAGTTAAGCCAGTATACACTCCGCTATCGCTACGT
GACTGGGTCATGGCTGCGCCCCGACACCCGCCAACACCCGCTGACGCGCCCTGACGGGCTTGTCTGCTCC
CGGCATCCGCTTACAGACAAGCTGTGACCGTCTCCGGGAGCTGCATGTGTCAGAGGTTTTCACCGTCATC
ACCGAAACGCGCGAGGCAGCTGCGGTAAAGCTCATCAGCGTGGTCGTGAAGCGATTCACAGATGTCTGCC
TGTTCATCCGCGTCCAGCTCGTTGAGTTTCTCCAGAAGCGTTAATGTCTGGCTTCTGATAAAGCGGGCCA
TGTTAAGGGCGGTTTTTTCCTGTTTGGTCACTGATGCCTCCGTGTAAGGGGGATTTCTGTTCATGGGGGT
AATGATACCGATGAAACGAGAGAGGATGCTCACGATACGGGTTACTGATGATGAACATGCCCGGTTACTG
GAACGTTGTGAGGGTAAACAACTGGCGGTATGGATGCGGCGGGACCAGAGAAAAATCACTCAGGGTCAAT
GCCAGCGCTTCGTTAATACAGATGTAGGTGTTCCACAGGGTAGCCAGCAGCATCCTGCGATGCAGATCCG
GAACATAATGGTGCAGGGCGCTGACTTCCGCGTTTCCAGACTTTACGAAACACGGAAACCGAAGACCATT
CATGTTGTTGCTCAGGTCGCAGACGTTTTGCAGCAGCAGTCGCTTCACGTTCGCTCGCGTATCGGTGATT
CATTCTGCTAACCAGTAAGGCAACCCCGCCAGCCTAGCCGGGTCCTCAACGACAGGAGCACGATCATGCT
AGTCATGCCCCGCGCCCACCGGAAGGAGCTGACTGGGTTGAAGGCTCTCAAGGGCATCGGTCGAGATCCC
GGTGCCTAATGAGTGAGCTAACTTACATTAATTGCGTTGCGCTCACTGCCCGCTTTCCAGTCGGGAAACC
TGTCGTGCCAGCTGCATTAATGAATCGGCCAACGCGCGGGGAGAGGCGGTTTGCGTATTGGGCGCCAGGG
TGGTTTTTCTTTTCACCAGTGAGACGGGCAACAGCTGATTGCCCTTCACCGCCTGGCCCTGAGAGAGTTG
CAGCAAGCGGTCCACGCTGGTTTGCCCCAGCAGGCGAAAATCCTGTTTGATGGTGGTTAACGGCGGGATA
TAACATGAGCTGTCTTCGGTATCGTCGTATCCCACTACCGAGATGTCCGCACCAACGCGCAGCCCGGACT
CGGTAATGGCGCGCATTGCGCCCAGCGCCATCTGATCGTTGGCAACCAGCATCGCAGTGGGAACGATGCC
CTCATTCAGCATTTGCATGGTTTGTTGAAAACCGGACATGGCACTCCAGTCGCCTTCCCGTTCCGCTATC
GGCTGAATTTGATTGCGAGTGAGATATTTATGCCAGCCAGCCAGACGCAGACGCGCCGAGACAGAACTTA
ATGGGCCCGCTAACAGCGCGATTTGCTGGTGACCCAATGCGACCAGATGCTCCACGCCCAGTCGCGTACC
GTCTTCATGGGAGAAAATAATACTGTTGATGGGTGTCTGGTCAGAGACATCAAGAAATAACGCCGGAACA
TTAGTGCAGGCAGCTTCCACAGCAATGGCATCCTGGTCATCCAGCGGATAGTTAATGATCAGCCCACTGA
CGCGTTGCGCGAGAAGATTGTGCACCGCCGCTTTACAGGCTTCGACGCCGCTTCGTTCTACCATCGACAC
CACCACGCTGGCACCCAGTTGATCGGCGCGAGATTTAATCGCCGCGACAATTTGCGACGGCGCGTGCAGG
GCCAGACTGGAGGTGGCAACGCCAATCAGCAACGACTGTTTGCCCGCCAGTTGTTGTGCCACGCGGTTGG
GAATGTAATTCAGCTCCGCCATCGCCGCTTCCACTTTTTCCCGCGTTTTCGCAGAAACGTGGCTGGCCTG
GTTCACCACGCGGGAAACGGTCTGATAAGAGACACCGGCATACTCTGCGACATCGTATAACGTTACTGGT
TTCACATTCACCACCCTGAATTGACTCTCTTCCGGGCGCTATCATGCCATACCGCGAAAGGTTTTGCGCC
ATTCGATGGTGTCCGGGATCTCGACGCTCTCCCTTATGCGACTCCTGCATTAGGAAGCAGCCCAGTAGTA
GGTTGAGGCCGTTGAGCACCGCCGCCGCAAGGAATGGTGCATGCAAGGAGATGGCGCCCAACAGTCCCCC
GGCCACGGGGCCTGCCACCATACCCACGCCGAAACAAGCGCTCATGAGCCCGAAGTGGCGAGCCCGATCT
TCCCCATCGGTGATGTCGGCGATATAGGCGCCAGCAACCGCACCTGTGGCGCCGGTGATGCCGGCCACGA
TGCGTCCGGCGTAGAGGATCGAGATCGATCTCGATCCCGCGAAA
